Addgene plasmid #161794: pSBbi-RP-CoV2/stSpike-puro
Purpose: Transposon-based SARS-CoV-2 secretable trimeric Spike stable expression vector for protein production
Depositing lab: Jorge Luis Arias-Arias. Depositing organization: Universidad de Costa Rica. Publication: Stable production of recombinant SARS-CoV-2 receptor-binding domain in mammalian cells with co-expression of a fluorescent reporter and its validation as antigenic target for COVID-19 serology testing. Arias-Arias JL, Molina-Castro SE, Monturiol-Gross L, Lomonte B, Corrales-Aguilar E. Biotechnol Rep (Amst). 2023 Mar;37:e00780. doi: 10.1016/j.btre.2022.e00780. Epub 2022 Dec 31. PubMed 36619904.
Backbone
  Vector backbone: pSBbi-RP (Addgene Plasmid #60513)
  Backbone manufacturer: Eric Kowarz
  Backbone size w/o insert (bp): 6625
  Total vector size (bp): 10208
  Vector type: Mammalian Expression ; Transposon
  Selectable markers: Puromycin
Growth in bacteria
  Bacterial resistance: Ampicillin, 100 μg/mL
  Growth temperature: 37°C
  Growth strain: NEB Stable
  Copy number: High Copy
Gene/Insert
  Gene/Insert name: SARS-CoV-2 secretable trimeric Spike
  Species: SARS-CoV-2
  Insert size (bp): 3807
  Promoter: EF1a/RPBSA
  Tag / fusion protein: 6xHis (C terminal on insert); dTomato (N terminal on backbone)
  Cloning method: Restriction Enzyme; 5′ cloning site NcoI (not destroyed); 3′ cloning site XbaI (not destroyed)
  Sequencing primers: 5′ 5′-GCCTCAGACAGTGGTTCAAAG-3′; 3′ 5′-AGGCACAGTCGAGGCTGAT-3′
Terms and licenses: Academic/Nonprofit Terms; Industry Terms: Not Available to Industry
Depositor comments: The SARS-CoV-2 secretable trimeric Spike insert was designed by Jorge L. Arias-Arias from Universidad de Costa Rica () This vector is suitable for transient transfection, but it was intended to be co-transfected with the transposase vector pCMV(CAT)T7-SB100 (Addgene Plasmid #34879) in order to generate stable mammalian cells for the production of SARS-CoV-2 secretable trimeric Spike protein. This protein can be recovered from the cell culture medium by His-tag purification. Please note that this plasmid is intended to be used as a DNA template of the spike gene but not as a construct for protein production. The protein produced using this plasmid is not antigenically functional.
How to cite: pSBbi-RP-CoV2/stSpike-puro was a gift from Jorge Luis Arias-Arias (Addgene plasmid # 161794 ; http://n2t.net/addgene:161794 ; RRID:Addgene_161794)
