[The description below was written by a language model from this plasmid's Addgene catalogue record and pLannotate feature annotations shown in this document.]
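Description:
pSBbi-RP-CoV2/stSpike-puro is a 10.2 kb Sleeping Beauty transposon vector for mammalian expression, built on the bidirectional pSBbi-RP backbone. It is maintained in E. coli as a high-copy plasmid through a ColE1/pUC-type origin and the β-lactamase (AmpR) gene. The catalogue lists the promoters as EF1a/RPBSA. The annotated EF-1α promoter sits directly upstream of the insert. RPBSA is not annotated, but presumably lies in the unannotated gap upstream of the opposite-strand marker cassette. The transposon inverted repeats expected of this backbone were likewise not picked up in the feature table.

The insert, cloned between NcoI and XbaI, encodes a SARS-CoV-2 Spike designed to be secreted as a trimer. The Spike coding region is followed by a fragment of the bacteriophage T4 fibritin (wac) gene, the "foldon" motif commonly used to drive trimerisation of soluble glycoprotein ectodomains. A C-terminal 6xHis tag allows recovery from culture medium, and the bGH polyadenylation signal terminates the transcript. On the opposite strand, dTomato and puromycin N-acetyltransferase are encoded in tandem ahead of a rabbit β-globin poly(A) signal, giving a red-orange fluorescent reporter and puromycin selection for cells carrying the cassette.

The plasmid can be used for transient transfection, but it was intended for co-transfection with an SB100 transposase helper plasmid, so that the cassette integrates into the genome and yields stable producer lines. The depositor adds an important caveat. The protein made from this construct is not antigenically functional, so the plasmid should be used as a DNA template for the spike gene and not for protein production.
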