Features (pLannotate 1.2.2; 14 found; start..end, strand, type, name):
      1..1182    +  promoter       EF-1α promoter: strong constitutive promoter for human elongation factor EF-1α
   1220..4852    +  CDS            S: SPIKE_SARS2 - Experimental evidence at protein level: Swiss-Prot protein existence level 1. [Spike glycoprotein]: May down-regulate host tetherin (BST2) by lysosomal degradation, thereby counteracting its antiviral activity. From Severe acute respiratory syndrome coronavirus 2 (2019-nCoV) (SARS-CoV-2).
   4898..4978    +  CDS            wac (fragment): WAC_BPT4 - Experimental evidence at protein level: Swiss-Prot protein existence level 1. Chaperone involved in tail fiber assembly and retraction. Acts as a chaperone helping to attach the long tail fibers to the virus during the assembly process. During phage assembly, twelve fibritin molecules attach to the phage neck via gp13: six molecules forming the collar and six molecules forming the whiskers. From Enterobacteria phage T4 (Bacteriophage T4).
   5046..5270    +  polyA_signal   bGH poly(A) signal: bovine growth hormone polyadenylation signal
   5274..5295    +  promoter       SV40 promoter (fragment): SV40 enhancer and early promoter
   5594..5624    +  rep_origin     M13 ori (fragment): M13 bacteriophage origin of replication; arrow indicates direction of (+) strand synthesis
   5625..5675    -  misc_feature   bom (fragment): basis of mobility region from pBR322
   5702..5806    +  promoter       AmpR promoter: bla
   5807..6667    +  CDS            AmpR: β-lactamase; bla; confers resistance to ampicillin, carbenicillin, and related antibiotics
   6838..7426    +  rep_origin     ori: high-copy-number ColE1/pMB1/pBR322/pUC origin of replication
   7989..8044    -  polyA_signal   β-globin poly(A) signal: rabbit β-globin polyadenylation signal (Gil and Proudfoot, 1987)
   8115..8195    -  CDS            HBB (fragment): HBB_PONPY - Experimental evidence at transcript level: Swiss-Prot protein existence level 2. Involved in oxygen transport from the lung to the various peripheral tissues. From Pongo pygmaeus (Bornean orangutan).
   8209..8808    -  CDS            PuroR: puromycin N-acetyltransferase; pac from Streptomyces alboniger; confers resistance to puromycin
   8875..9576    -  CDS            dTomato: dTomato is a basic (constitutively fluorescent) orange fluorescent protein published in 2004, derived from Discosoma sp.. It is reported to be a somewhat slowly-maturing dimer with low acid sensitivity.
>Addgene plasmid #161794 | pSBbi-RP-CoV2/stSpike-puro | addgene full sequence | sequence record 316806 | Addgene NGS Result
GCTCCGGTGCCCGTCAGTGGGCAGAGCGCACATCGCCCACAGTCCCCGAGAAGTTGGGGGGAGGGGTCGG
CAATTGAACCGGTGCCTAGAGAAGGTGGCGCGGGGTAAACTGGGAAAGTGATGTCGTGTACTGGCTCCGC
CTTTTTCCCGAGGGTGGGGGAGAACCGTATATAAGTGCAGTAGTCGCCGTGAACGTTCTTTTTCGCAACG
GGTTTGCCGCCAGAACACAGGTAAGTGCCGTGTGTGGTTCCCGCGGGCCTGGCCTCTTTACGGGTTATGG
CCCTTGCGTGCCTTGAATTACTTCCACGCCCCTGGCTGCAGTACGTGATTCTTGATCCCGAGCTTCGGGT
TGGAAGTGGGTGGGAGAGTTCGAGGCCTTGCGCTTAAGGAGCCCCTTCGCCTCGTGCTTGAGTTGAGGCC
TGGCTTGGGCGCTGGGGCCGCCGCGTGCGAATCTGGTGGCACCTTCGCGCCTGTCTCGCTGCTTTCGATA
AGTCTCTAGCCATTTAAAATTTTTGATGACCTGCTGCGACGCTTTTTTTCTGGCAAGATAGTCTTGTAAA
TGCGGGCCAAGATCTGCACACTGGTATTTCGGTTTTTGGGGCCGCGGGCGGCGACGGGGCCCGTGCGTCC
CAGCGCACATGTTCGGCGAGGCGGGGCCTGCGAGCGCGGCCACCGAGAATCGGACGGGGGTAGTCTCAAG
CTGGCCGGCCTGCTCTGGTGCCTGGCCTCGCGCCGCCGTGTATCGCCCCGCCCTGGGCGGCAAGGCTGGC
CCGGTCGGCACCAGTTGCGTGAGCGGAAAGATGGCCGCTTCCCGGCCCTGCTGCAGGGAGCTCAAAATGG
AGGACGCGGCGCTCGGGAGAGCGGGCGGGTGAGTCACCCACACAAAGGAAAAGGGCCTTTCCGTCCTCAG
CCGTCGCTTCATGTGACTCCACGGAGTACCGGGCGCCGTCCAGGCACCTCGATTAGTTCTCGAGCTTTTG
GAGTACGTCGTCTTTAGGTTGGGGGGAGGGGTTTTATGCGATGGAGTTTCCCCATACTGAGTGGGTGGAG
ACTGAAGTTAGGCCAGCTTGGCACTTGATGTAATTCTCCTTGGAATTTGCCCTTTTTGAGTTTGGATCTT
GGTTCATTCTCAAGCCTCAGACAGTGGTTCAAAGTTTTTTTCTTCCATTTAAGGTGTCGTGAAAACTACC
CCAAGCTGGCCTCTGAGGCCACCATGGGCTTCGTGTTTCTGGTGCTGCTGCCTCTGGTGTCTAGCCAGGC
CGCTTGTGTGAACCTGACCACCAGGACCCAGCTGCCTCCTGCCTACACCAATAGCTTCACCCGAGGAGTT
TACTACCCCGATAAGGTGTTCCGAAGCAGCGTGCTGCACAGCACACAGGACCTGTTTCTGCCATTCTTCA
GTAACGTCACCTGGTTCCACGCCATCCACGTGTCCGGCACAAATGGCACAAAGAGATTCGACAACCCCGT
GCTGCCTTTCAACGACGGCGTGTACTTCGCCTCCACGGAGAAGAGCAACATCATCCGGGGCTGGATCTTC
GGCACCACTCTCGACAGCAAAACACAGAGCCTGCTCATCGTTAACAACGCCACAAACGTGGTGATTAAGG
TGTGTGAATTCCAGTTTTGTAATGATCCTTTTCTGGGCGTGTACTACCACAAGAACAACAAGTCCTGGAT
GGAATCTGAGTTCAGGGTGTACAGCAGCGCCAACAACTGCACTTTCGAGTACGTGTCACAGCCCTTCCTG
ATGGACCTGGAAGGAAAGCAAGGCAATTTCAAGAATCTGCGGGAATTCGTGTTCAAAAACATCGACGGCT
ACTTCAAGATCTACAGCAAGCACACCCCTATCAACCTGGTGCGGGACCTGCCTCAGGGCTTTAGCGCTTT
GGAGCCTCTGGTTGATCTGCCTATCGGTATCAACATCACCAGATTCCAAACCCTGCTGGCCCTGCACAGA
TCTTACCTGACACCAGGCGACAGCAGCAGCGGATGGACCGCCGGAGCCGCCGCTTATTACGTGGGCTACC
TGCAGCCTAGAACCTTTCTGCTGAAATATAATGAAAACGGCACCATCACCGATGCCGTGGACTGCGCCCT
GGACCCTCTGAGCGAGACAAAGTGTACCCTTAAGAGCTTCACAGTTGAGAAGGGCATCTACCAGACATCT
AACTTCCGGGTCCAGCCTACAGAGTCCATCGTTAGATTCCCCAACATCACCAACCTGTGTCCTTTCGGAG
AAGTTTTCAACGCTACCCGCTTTGCCTCTGTATACGCCTGGAATCGGAAGAGAATCTCCAACTGCGTGGC
CGATTACTCTGTGCTGTATAACTCTGCCTCCTTCAGCACATTCAAGTGCTACGGAGTCAGCCCTACCAAG
CTGAACGACCTGTGCTTTACCAACGTGTACGCCGACTCGTTCGTGATTAGAGGCGATGAGGTGAGACAGA
TCGCCCCTGGCCAGACCGGCAAGATCGCTGACTACAACTACAAGCTGCCTGACGACTTTACCGGCTGCGT
GATCGCCTGGAACAGCAACAATCTCGACTCTAAGGTGGGCGGCAACTACAACTACCTGTACAGACTGTTC
CGTAAGAGCAACCTCAAGCCTTTCGAGCGGGACATCAGCACCGAAATCTACCAGGCCGGCAGTACCCCGT
GCAACGGCGTGGAAGGCTTCAATTGCTACTTCCCCCTCCAGAGCTACGGCTTCCAGCCCACCAATGGCGT
CGGCTACCAGCCGTACCGGGTCGTGGTGCTGAGCTTCGAACTGCTGCACGCTCCTGCCACCGTGTGCGGT
CCTAAGAAAAGCACCAACCTGGTCAAGAACAAATGCGTGAACTTCAACTTCAACGGGCTGACAGGCACCG
GCGTACTGACAGAAAGCAACAAAAAGTTCCTGCCCTTCCAGCAGTTCGGCAGAGACATCGCCGACACCAC
CGATGCCGTGCGGGACCCCCAGACCCTGGAAATCCTGGACATCACCCCTTGCAGCTTTGGCGGAGTTTCC
GTGATCACCCCCGGAACAAACACCAGCAATCAGGTGGCCGTGCTTTACCAGGACGTGAACTGTACCGAGG
TGCCAGTGGCTATCCACGCTGATCAGCTGACCCCCACCTGGCGGGTGTACAGCACCGGCTCTAATGTGTT
CCAGACGAGAGCCGGATGTCTGATCGGCGCTGAGCACGTGAACAACAGCTACGAGTGTGACATTCCTATA
GGAGCCGGCATCTGCGCCAGCTACCAGACCCAGACAAACTCTCCTGCCTCCGTGGCCTCCCAGTCTATCA
TCGCCTACACCATGTCACTGGGCGCCGAGAATAGCGTGGCCTACAGCAACAACAGTATCGCCATTCCAAC
CAACTTTACTATCAGCGTGACCACGGAGATCCTGCCCGTGAGCATGACCAAGACAAGCGTGGATTGCACA
ATGTACATTTGCGGAGACAGCACCGAATGCTCTAACTTACTGCTGCAGTACGGCTCCTTCTGCACCCAGC
TCAACCGAGCTCTGACCGGCATCGCAGTGGAACAGGATAAGAACACCCAGGAGGTGTTCGCTCAGGTGAA
GCAGATCTACAAGACCCCTCCTATCAAGGACTTCGGAGGATTCAACTTCAGCCAGATCCTGCCCGACCCA
AGCAAGCCCAGCAAACGGAGCTTCATTGAAGACCTGCTGTTCAACAAGGTGACCCTGGCTGATGCCGGCT
TCATCAAGCAATACGGCGATTGCCTGGGCGACATCGCCGCCAGAGACCTGATCTGTGCCCAGAAGTTCAA
CGGGCTTACAGTACTCCCTCCTCTGCTGACAGATGAGATGATCGCCCAGTACACAAGTGCCCTGTTAGCA
GGGACCATCACCTCTGGATGGACATTCGGCGCCGGCGCCGCTCTGCAGATCCCCTTTGCCATGCAGATGG
CCTATAGATTTAACGGCATCGGCGTGACACAGAACGTGCTGTACGAGAACCAGAAGCTGATCGCCAACCA
GTTCAATTCCGCAATCGGAAAAATCCAGGACAGCCTGTCCAGCACGGCCTCAGCTCTGGGGAAACTGCAA
GATGTCGTGAATCAGAACGCCCAAGCCCTGAACACCCTGGTGAAGCAACTGAGCTCGAATTTTGGCGCCA
TCTCTAGCGTGCTGAATGACATCCTGAGCAGACTGGACCCTCCTGAGGCCGAGGTGCAGATCGACAGACT
AATCACTGGAAGACTGCAGAGCCTGCAGACCTACGTGACACAACAGCTGATCAGAGCCGCCGAAATCAGA
GCCTCCGCCAATCTGGCCGCCACCAAGATGAGCGAGTGCGTGCTGGGCCAAAGCAAGCGGGTGGACTTCT
GTGGCAAGGGCTACCACCTGATGAGCTTTCCTCAAAGCGCCCCCCACGGCGTGGTGTTCCTGCACGTGAC
CTACGTGCCTGCTCAAGAAAAAAACTTCACCACAGCCCCTGCTATATGTCACGACGGCAAGGCCCACTTC
CCAAGAGAGGGCGTCTTTGTGAGTAACGGCACACACTGGTTCGTAACCCAAAGAAACTTCTACGAACCCC
AAATCATCACAACAGATAACACGTTCGTGTCTGGCAACTGCGACGTGGTCATCGGCATCGTGAACAATAC
CGTCTACGACCCTCTGCAGCCCGAGCTGGACTCATTTAAGGAGGAACTGGACAAGTATTTCAAGAACCAC
ACCTCCCCTGATGTGGACCTGGGCGACATCAGCGGCATTAACGCCTCCGTGGTGAACATCCAGAAAGAGA
TTGATAGACTGAACGAAGTGGCCAAGAACCTGAACGAGAGCCTGATCGACCTGCAAGAGCTGGGCAAGTA
TGAGCAGTACATTAAATGGCCTAGCGGTAGACTGGTCCCTAGAGGCAGCGGCAGCGGCAGTGGCAGCGGC
TATATCCCTGAAGCCCCTAGAGATGGCCAGTGCTACGTGCGGTGCGATGGAGAGTGGGTGCTGCTGAGCA
CATTCCTGGGCAGCGGTAGCGGCAGCGGCCATCATCACCATCACCACTGATCTAGAGCTCGCTGATCAGC
CTCGACTGTGCCTTCTAGTTGCCAGCCATCTGTTGTTTGCCCCTCCCCCGTGCCTTCCTTGACCCTGGAA
GGTGCCACTCCCACTGTCCTTTCCTAATAAAATGAGGAAATTGCATCGCATTGTCTGAGTAGGTGTCATT
CTATTCTGGGGGGTGGGGTGGGGCAGGACAGCAAGGGGGAGGATTGGGAAGACAATAGCAGGCATGCTGG
GGATGCGGTGGGCTCTATGGCTTCTGAGGCGGAAAGAACCAGCTGGGCCTACTAGATAGCGGACCCCTTA
CCGAAACATCGCCGCATTCTGCAGAGGAGTCGAACTTAGTGTATGTAAACTTCTGACCCACTGGAATTGT
GATACAGTGAATTATAAGTGAAATAATCTGTCTGTAAACAATTGTTGGAAAAATGACTTGTGTCATGCAC
AAAGTAGATGTCCTAACTGACTTGCCAAAACTATTGTTTGTTAACAAGAAATTTGTGGAGTAGTTGAAAA
ACGAGTTTTAATGACTCCAACTTAAGTGTATGTAAACTTCCGACTTCAACTGTATAGGGATCCAATTTTA
ACAAAATATTAACGCTTACAATTTCCTGATGCGGTATTTTCTCCTTACGCATCTGTGCGGTATTTCACAC
CGCATCAGGTGGCACTTTTCGGGGAAATGTGCGCGGAACCCCTATTTGTTTATTTTTCTAAATACATTCA
AATATGTATCCGCTCATGAGACAATAACCCTGATAAATGCTTCAATAATATTGAAAAAGGAAGAGTATGA
GTATTCAACATTTCCGTGTCGCCCTTATTCCCTTTTTTGCGGCATTTTGCCTTCCTGTTTTTGCTCACCC
AGAAACGCTGGTGAAAGTAAAAGATGCTGAAGATCAGTTGGGTGCACGAGTGGGTTACATCGAACTGGAT
CTCAACAGCGGTAAGATCCTTGAGAGTTTTCGCCCCGAAGAACGTTTTCCAATGATGAGCACTTTTAAAG
TTCTGCTATGTGGCGCGGTATTATCCCGTATTGACGCCGGGCAAGAGCAACTCGGTCGCCGCATACACTA
TTCTCAGAATGACTTGGTTGAGTACTCACCAGTCACAGAAAAGCATCTTACGGATGGCATGACAGTAAGA
GAATTATGCAGTGCTGCCATAACCATGAGTGATAACACTGCGGCCAACTTACTTCTGACAACGATCGGAG
GACCGAAGGAGCTAACCGCTTTTTTGCACAACATGGGGGATCATGTAACTCGCCTTGATCGTTGGGAACC
GGAGCTGAATGAAGCCATACCAAACGACGAGCGTGACACCACGATGCCTGTAGCAATGGCAACAACGTTG
CGCAAACTATTAACTGGCGAACTACTTACTCTAGCTTCCCGGCAACAATTAATAGACTGGATGGAGGCGG
ATAAAGTTGCAGGACCACTTCTGCGCTCGGCCCTTCCGGCTGGCTGGTTTATTGCTGATAAATCTGGAGC
CGGTGAGCGTGGGTCTCGCGGTATCATTGCAGCACTGGGGCCAGATGGTAAGCCCTCCCGTATCGTAGTT
ATCTACACGACGGGGAGTCAGGCAACTATGGATGAACGAAATAGACAGATCGCTGAGATAGGTGCCTCAC
TGATTAAGCATTGGTAACTGTCAGACCAAGTTTACTCATATATACTTTAGATTGATTTAAAACTTCATTT
TTAATTTAAAAGGATCTAGGTGAAGATCCTTTTTGATAATCTCATGACCAAAATCCCTTAACGTGAGTTT
TCGTTCCACTGAGCGTCAGACCCCGTAGAAAAGATCAAAGGATCTTCTTGAGATCCTTTTTTTCTGCGCG
TAATCTGCTGCTTGCAAACAAAAAAACCACCGCTACCAGCGGTGGTTTGTTTGCCGGATCAAGAGCTACC
AACTCTTTTTCCGAAGGTAACTGGCTTCAGCAGAGCGCAGATACCAAATACTGTTCTTCTAGTGTAGCCG
TAGTTAGGCCACCACTTCAAGAACTCTGTAGCACCGCCTACATACCTCGCTCTGCTAATCCTGTTACCAG
TGGCTGCTGCCAGTGGCGATAAGTCGTGTCTTACCGGGTTGGACTCAAGACGATAGTTACCGGATAAGGC
GCAGCGGTCGGGCTGAACGGGGGGTTCGTGCACACAGCCCAGCTTGGAGCGAACGACCTACACCGAACTG
AGATACCTACAGCGTGAGCTATGAGAAAGCGCCACGCTTCCCGAAGGGAGAAAGGCGGACAGGTATCCGG
TAAGCGGCAGGGTCGGAACAGGAGAGCGCACGAGGGAGCTTCCAGGGGGAAACGCCTGGTATCTTTATAG
TCCTGTCGGGTTTCGCCACCTCTGACTTGAGCGTCGATTTTTGTGATGCTCGTCAGGGGGGCGGAGCCTA
TGGAAAAACGCCAGCAACGCGGCCTTTTTACGGTTCCTGGCCTTTTGCTGGCCTTTTGCTCACATGTTCT
TTCCTGCGTTATCCCCTGATTCTGTGGATAACCGTATTACCGCCTTTGAGTGAGCTGATACCGCTCGCCG
CAGCCGAACGACCGAGCGCAGCGAGTCAGTGAGCGAGGAAGCGGATCCCTATACAGTTGAAGTCGGAAGT
TTACATACACCTTAGCCAAATACATTTAAACTCACTTTTTCACAATTCCTGACATTTAATCCTAGTAAAA
ATTCCCTGTCTTAGGTCAGTTAGGATCACCACTTTATTTTAAGAATGTGAAATATCAGAATAATAGTAGA
GAGAATGATTCATTTCAGCTTTTATTTCTTTCATCACATTCCCAGTGGGTCAGAAGTTTACATACACTCG
ACTCCTCTGCAGAATGCGGCGATGTTTCGGTAAGGGGTCCCGAGTAGCTAGTTCATGGCAGCCAGCATAT
GGCATATGTTGCCAAACTCTAAACCAAATACTCATTCTGATGTTTTAAATGATTTGCCCTCCCATATGTC
CTTCCGAGTGAGAGACACAAAAAATTCCAACACACTATTGCAATGAAAATAAATTTCCTTTATTAGCCAG
AAGTCAGATGCTCAAGGGGCTTCATGATGTCCCCATAATTTTTGGCAGAGGGAAAAAGATCTCAGTGGTA
TTTGTGAGCCAGGGCATTGGCCACACCAGCCACCACCTTCTGATAGGCAGCCTGCACCTGAGGAGTGAAT
TCACGACAGGCCTTCGAATCAGGCACCGGGCTTGCGGGTCATGCACCAGGTGCGCGGTCCTTCGGGCACC
TCGACGTCGGCGGTGACGGTGAAGCCGAGCCGCTCGTAGAAGGGGAGGTTGCGGGGCGCGGAGGTCTCCA
GGAAGGCGGGCACCCCGGCGCGCTCGGCCGCCTCCACTCCGGGGAGCACGACGGCGCTGCCCAGACCCTT
GCCCTGGTGGTCGGGCGAGACGCCGACGGTGGCCAGGAACCACGCGGGCTCCTTGGGCCGGTGCGGCGCC
AGGAGGCCTTCCATCTGTTGCTGCGCGGCCAGCCGGGAACCGCTCAACTCGGCCATGCGCGGGCCGATCT
CGGCGAACACCGCCCCCGCTTCGACGCTCTCCGGCGTGGTCCAGACCGCCACCGCGGCGCCGTCGTCCGC
GACCCACACCTTGCCGATGTCGAGCCCGACGCGCGTGAGGAAGAGTTCTTGCAGCTCGGTGACCCGCTCG
ATGTGGCGGTCCGGATCGACGGTGTGGCGCGTGGCGGGGTAGTCGGCGAACGCGGCGGCGAGGGTGCGTA
CGGCCCTGGGGACGTCGTCGCGGGTGGCGAGGCGCACCGTGGGCTTGTACTCGGTCATGGGGCCAGGATT
CTCCTCGACGTCACCAGCCTGCTTCAGCAGGCTGAAGTTAGTAGCTCCACTGCCCTTGTACAGCTCGTCC
ATGCCGTACAGGAACAGGTGGTGGCGGCCCTCGGAGCGCTCGTACTGTTCCACGATGGTGTAGTCCTCGT
TGTGGGAGGTGATGTCCAGCTTGGTGTCCACGTAGTAGTAGCCGGGCAGTTGCACGGGCTTCTTGGCCAT
GTAGATGGTCTTGAACTCCACCAGGTAGTGGCCGCCGTCCTTCAGCTTCAGGGCCTGGTGGATCTCGCCC
TTCAGCACGCCGTCGCGGGGGTACAGGCGCTCGGTGGAGGCCTCCCAGCCCATTGTCTTCTTCTGCATTA
CGGGGCCGTCGGGGGGGAAGTTGGTGCCGCGCATCTTCACCTTGTAGATCAGCGTGCCGTCCTGCAGGGA
GGAGTCCTGGGTCACGGTCACCAGACCGCCGTCCTCGAAGTTCATCACGCGCTCCCACTTGAAGCCCTCG
GGGAAGGACAGCTTCTTGTAATCGGGGATGTCGGCGGGGTGCTTCACGTACGCCTTGGAGCCGTACATGA
ACTGGGGGGACAGGATGTCCCAGGCGAAGGGCAGGGGGCCGCCCTTGGTCACCTTCAGCTTGGCGGTCTG
GGTGCCCTCGTAGGGGCGGCCCTCGCCCTCGCCCTCGATCTCGAACTCATGGCCGTTCATGGAGCCCTCC
ATGCGCACCTTGAAGCGCATGAACTCTTTGATGACCTCCTCGCCCTTGCTCAACATGGTGGCCTCAGGTG
CAGAGGTTTCTACAGGGAAAGAGAGAAAGGCTACAGTTAGTTTGCTGTGATGATGCTAAGTGCCGAGGTC
AGATGTCTATGGATTGTACACGGAATCCCAACGCAGGAACCAAAAAACACTCACCCAAAAAAATGGCGCT
AAGGCCGAGAGAAAGGCGAAGTTCCGTCTACGGCTATATACCTTGAAACAGGGGCGGCAGAAGTGACGCA
ACGCGGTTGCGCGGACGGCTTCCTGTGTTTTCATTGGTCGAAGCGTTCTGCGCGTGCGCAGAGATTCCCC
AGGGAAGGCGGGCCCTCTTCCGAATGTCCAATCCGGACATTCTTCCGGTTGGACCTCCGCGGTCAGCGCT
GTGCCCGGCGAGAGATCACGTGGGGCGCGGAGGCGGTGCTGCTGGGGCACGGCCGTCCAGCCTCGGCGGC
CATATTTTTGAGGGGCTGTTCATCTCGTTCACACGCTCTGTCCGCCATGTTTGTGAGTGGAAGCGCCATT
ACCCCTTCAAGCGACTGAAGGCTGCAGGGCCTCTGGTGGCCCGCATGGGGAGACCAGACCCGCCAGGCCC
GCCTTTCCGCACTCAGTCCGGGCTTACTTTATTTTGTGAGACAGGGTCTCGCCTAGAG
